LOCUS       Exported 6693 bp ds-DNA circular SYN 12-MAY-2021
DEFINITION  synthetic circular DNA
ACCESSION   .
VERSION     .
KEYWORDS    pHIS3p:mTurquoise2-Tub1+3'UTR::URA3
SOURCE      synthetic DNA construct
  ORGANISM  synthetic DNA construct
REFERENCE   1 (bases 1 to 6693)
  AUTHORS   Markus SM, Omer S, Baranowski K, Lee WL
  TITLE     Improved Plasmids for Fluorescent Protein Tagging of Microtubules in
            Saccharomyces cerevisiae.
  JOURNAL   Traffic. 2015 Jul;16(7):773-86. doi: 10.1111/tra.12276. Epub 2015
            Apr 28.
  PUBMED    25711127
REFERENCE   2 (bases 1 to 6693)
  AUTHORS   .
  TITLE     Direct Submission
  JOURNAL   Exported May 12, 2021 from SnapGene Server 1.1.58
            http://www.snapgene.com
FEATURES             Location/Qualifiers
     source          1..6693
                     /organism="synthetic DNA construct"
                     /mol_type="other DNA"
     primer_bind     72..94
                     /label=pGEX 3'
                     /note="pGEX vectors, reverse primer"
     primer_bind     complement(132..150)
                     /label=pBRforEco
                     /note="pBR322 vectors, upsteam of EcoRI site, forward
                     primer"
     promoter        218..322
                     /gene="bla"
                     /label=AmpR promoter
     CDS             323..1183
                     /codon_start=1
                     /gene="bla"
                     /product="beta-lactamase"
                     /label=AmpR
                     /note="confers resistance to ampicillin, carbenicillin, and
                     related antibiotics"
                     /translation="MSIQHFRVALIPFFAAFCLPVFAHPETLVKVKDAEDQLGARVGYI
                     ELDLNSGKILESFRPEERFPMMSTFKVLLCGAVLSRIDAGQEQLGRRIHYSQNDLVEYS
                     PVTEKHLTDGMTVRELCSAAITMSDNTAANLLLTTIGGPKELTAFLHNMGDHVTRLDRW
                     EPELNEAIPNDERDTTMPVAMATTLRKLLTGELLTLASRQQLIDWMEADKVAGPLLRSA
                     LPAGWFIADKSGAGERGSRGIIAALGPDGKPSRIVVIYTTGSQATMDERNRQIAEIGAS
                     LIKHW"
     primer_bind     complement(541..560)
                     /label=Amp-R
                     /note="Ampicillin resistance gene, reverse primer"
     rep_origin      1354..1942
                     /direction=RIGHT
                     /label=ori
                     /note="high-copy-number ColE1/pMB1/pBR322/pUC origin of
                     replication"
     primer_bind     1843..1862
                     /label=pBR322ori-F
                     /note="pBR322 origin, forward primer"
     primer_bind     2096..2113
                     /label=L4440
                     /note="L4440 vector, forward primer"
     primer_bind     2200..2219
                     /label=T7
                     /note="T7 promoter, forward primer"
     promoter        2200..2218
                     /label=T7 promoter
                     /note="promoter for bacteriophage T7 RNA polymerase"
     promoter        2306..2521
                     /gene="S. cerevisiae URA3"
                     /label=URA3 promoter
     CDS             2522..3325
                     /codon_start=1
                     /gene="S. cerevisiae URA3"
                     /product="orotidine-5'-phosphate decarboxylase, required
                     for uracil biosynthesis"
                     /label=URA3
                     /note="yeast auxotrophic marker, counterselectable with
                     5-fluoroorotic acid (5-FOA)"
                     /translation="MSKATYKERAATHPSPVAAKLFNIMHEKQTNLCASLDVRTTKELL
                     ELVEALGPKICLLKTHVDILTDFSMEGTVKPLKALSAKYNFLLFEDRKFADIGNTVKLQ
                     YSAGVYRIAEWADITNAHGVVGPGIVSGLKQAAEEVTKEPRGLLMLAELSCKGSLSTGE
                     YTKGTVDIAKSDKDFVIGFIAQRDMGGRDEGYDWLIMTPGVGLDDKGDALGQQYRTVDD
                     VVSTGSDIIIVGRGLFAKGRDAKVEGERYRKAGWEAYLRRCGQQN"
     promoter        3518..3704
                     /gene="S. cerevisiae HIS3"
                     /label=HIS3 promoter
     CDS             3706..4422
                     /codon_start=1
                     /product="enhanced monomeric variant of CFP (Goedhart et
                     al., 2012)"
                     /label=mTurquoise2
                     /note="mammalian codon-optimized"
                     /translation="MVSKGEELFTGVVPILVELDGDVNGHKFSVSGEGEGDATYGKLTL
                     KFICTTGKLPVPWPTLVTTLSWGVQCFARYPDHMKQHDFFKSAMPEGYVQERTIFFKDD
                     GNYKTRAEVKFEGDTLVNRIELKGIDFKEDGNILGHKLEYNYFSDNVYITADKQKNGIK
                     ANFKIRHNIEDGGVQLADHYQQNTPIGDGPVLLPDNHYLSTQSKLSKDPNEKRDHMVLL
                     EFVTAAGITLGMDELYK"
     primer_bind     complement(3751..3772)
                     /label=EGFP-N
                     /note="EGFP, reverse primer"
     primer_bind     complement(4012..4031)
                     /label=EXFP-R
                     /note="For distinguishing EGFP variants, reverse primer"
     primer_bind     4359..4380
                     /label=EGFP-C
                     /note="EGFP, forward primer"
     RBS             5907..5915
                     /label=Shine-Dalgarno sequence
                     /note="full consensus sequence for ribosome-binding sites
                     upstream of start codons in E. coli; complementary to a
                     region in the 3' end of the 16S rRNA (Chen et al., 1994)"
     promoter        complement(6547..6565)
                     /label=SP6 promoter
                     /note="promoter for bacteriophage SP6 RNA polymerase"
     primer_bind     complement(6548..6565)
                     /label=SP6
                     /note="SP6 promoter, forward primer"
ORIGIN
        1 aacacccgct gacgcgccct gacgggcttg tctgctcccg gcatccgctt acagacaagc
       61 tgtgaccgtc tccgggagct gcatgtgtca gaggttttca ccgtcatcac cgaaacgcgc
      121 gagacgaaag ggcctcgtga tacgcctatt tttataggtt aatgtcatga taataatggt
      181 ttcttagacg tcaggtggca cttttcgggg aaatgtgcgc ggaaccccta tttgtttatt
      241 tttctaaata cattcaaata tgtatccgct catgagacaa taaccctgat aaatgcttca
      301 ataatattga aaaaggaaga gtatgagtat tcaacatttc cgtgtcgccc ttattccctt
      361 ttttgcggca ttttgccttc ctgtttttgc tcacccagaa acgctggtga aagtaaaaga
      421 tgctgaagat cagttgggtg cacgagtggg ttacatcgaa ctggatctca acagcggtaa
      481 gatccttgag agttttcgcc ccgaagaacg ttttccaatg atgagcactt ttaaagttct
      541 gctatgtggc gcggtattat cccgtattga cgccgggcaa gagcaactcg gtcgccgcat
      601 acactattct cagaatgact tggttgagta ctcaccagtc acagaaaagc atcttacgga
      661 tggcatgaca gtaagagaat tatgcagtgc tgccataacc atgagtgata acactgcggc
      721 caacttactt ctgacaacga tcggaggacc gaaggagcta accgcttttt tgcacaacat
      781 gggggatcat gtaactcgcc ttgatcgttg ggaaccggag ctgaatgaag ccataccaaa
      841 cgacgagcgt gacaccacga tgcctgtagc aatggcaaca acgttgcgca aactattaac
      901 tggcgaacta cttactctag cttcccggca acaattaata gactggatgg aggcggataa
      961 agttgcagga ccacttctgc gctcggccct tccggctggc tggtttattg ctgataaatc
     1021 tggagccggt gagcgtgggt ctcgcggtat cattgcagca ctggggccag atggtaagcc
     1081 ctcccgtatc gtagttatct acacgacggg gagtcaggca actatggatg aacgaaatag
     1141 acagatcgct gagataggtg cctcactgat taagcattgg taactgtcag accaagttta
     1201 ctcatatata ctttagattg atttaaaact tcatttttaa tttaaaagga tctaggtgaa
     1261 gatccttttt gataatctca tgaccaaaat cccttaacgt gagttttcgt tccactgagc
     1321 gtcagacccc gtagaaaaga tcaaaggatc ttcttgagat cctttttttc tgcgcgtaat
     1381 ctgctgcttg caaacaaaaa aaccaccgct accagcggtg gtttgtttgc cggatcaaga
     1441 gctaccaact ctttttccga aggtaactgg cttcagcaga gcgcagatac caaatactgt
     1501 ccttctagtg tagccgtagt taggccacca cttcaagaac tctgtagcac cgcctacata
     1561 cctcgctctg ctaatcctgt taccagtggc tgctgccagt ggcgataagt cgtgtcttac
     1621 cgggttggac tcaagacgat agttaccgga taaggcgcag cggtcgggct gaacgggggg
     1681 ttcgtgcaca cagcccagct tggagcgaac gacctacacc gaactgagat acctacagcg
     1741 tgagcattga gaaagcgcca cgcttcccga agggagaaag gcggacaggt atccggtaag
     1801 cggcagggtc ggaacaggag agcgcacgag ggagcttcca gggggaaacg cctggtatct
     1861 ttatagtcct gtcgggtttc gccacctctg acttgagcgt cgatttttgt gatgctcgtc
     1921 aggggggcgg agcctatgga aaaacgccag caacgcggcc tttttacggt tcctggcctt
     1981 ttgctggcct tttgctcaca tgttctttcc tgcgttatcc cctgattctg tggataaccg
     2041 tattaccgcc tttgagtgag ctgataccgc tcgccgcagc cgaacgaccg agcgcagcga
     2101 gtcagtgagc gaggaagcgg aagagcgccc aatacgcaaa ccgcctctcc ccgcgcgttg
     2161 gccgattcat taatgcaggt taacctggct tatcgaaatt aatacgactc actataggga
     2221 gaccggcaga tccgcggccg cataggccac tagttaacta tgcggcatca gagcagattg
     2281 tactgagagt gcaccatacc accttttcaa ttcatcattt tttttttatt cttttttttg
     2341 atttcggttt ccttgaaatt tttttgattc ggtaatctcc gaacagaagg aagaacgaag
     2401 gaaggagcac agacttagat tggtatatat acgcatatgt agtgttgaag aaacatgaaa
     2461 ttgcccagta ttcttaaccc aactgcacag aacaaaaacc tgcaggaaac gaagataaat
     2521 catgtcgaaa gctacatata aggaacgtgc tgctactcat cctagtcctg ttgctgccaa
     2581 gctatttaat atcatgcacg aaaagcaaac aaacttgtgt gcttcattgg atgttcgtac
     2641 caccaaggaa ttactggagt tagttgaagc attaggtccc aaaatttgtt tactaaaaac
     2701 acatgtggat atcttgactg atttttccat ggagggcaca gttaagccgc taaaggcatt
     2761 atccgccaag tacaattttt tactcttcga agacagaaaa tttgctgaca ttggtaatac
     2821 agtcaaattg cagtactctg cgggtgtata cagaatagca gaatgggcag acattacgaa
     2881 tgcacacggt gtggtgggcc caggtattgt tagcggtttg aagcaggcgg cagaagaagt
     2941 aacaaaggaa cctagaggcc ttttgatgtt agcagaattg tcatgcaagg gctccctatc
     3001 tactggagaa tatactaagg gtactgttga cattgcgaag agcgacaaag attttgttat
     3061 cggctttatt gctcaaagag acatgggtgg aagagatgaa ggttacgatt ggttgattat
     3121 gacacccggt gtgggtttag atgacaaggg agacgcattg ggtcaacagt atagaaccgt
     3181 ggatgatgtg gtctctacag gatctgacat tattattgtt ggaagaggac tatttgcaaa
     3241 gggaagggat gctaaggtag agggtgaacg ttacagaaaa gcaggctggg aagcatattt
     3301 gagaagatgc ggccagcaaa actaaaaaac tgtattataa gtaaatgcat gtatactaaa
     3361 ctcacaaatt agagcttcaa tttaattata tcagttatta ccctatgcgg tgtgaaatac
     3421 cgcacagatg cgtaaggaga aaataccgca tcaggggcgc gccttaatta accactaaag
     3481 ggaacaaaag ctggtaccct attactcttg gcctcctcta gtacactcta tattttttta
     3541 tgcctcggta atgattttca tttttttttt ccacctagcg gatgactctt tttttttctt
     3601 agcgattggc attatcacat aatgaattat acattatata aagtaatgtg atttcttcga
     3661 agaatatact aaaaaatgag caggcaagat aaacgaaggc aaagcatggt gagcaagggc
     3721 gaggagctgt tcaccggggt ggtgcccatc ctggtcgagc tggacggcga cgtaaacggc
     3781 cacaagttca gcgtgtccgg cgagggcgag ggcgatgcca cctacggcaa gctgaccctg
     3841 aagttcatct gcaccaccgg caagctgccc gtgccctggc ccaccctcgt gaccaccctg
     3901 tcctggggcg tgcagtgctt cgcccgctac cccgaccaca tgaagcagca cgacttcttc
     3961 aagtccgcca tgcccgaagg ctacgtccag gagcgcacca tcttcttcaa ggacgacggc
     4021 aactacaaga cccgcgccga ggtgaagttc gagggcgaca ccctggtgaa ccgcatcgag
     4081 ctgaagggca tcgacttcaa ggaggacggc aacatcctgg ggcacaagct ggagtacaac
     4141 tactttagcg acaacgtcta tatcaccgcc gacaagcaga agaacggcat caaggccaac
     4201 ttcaagatcc gccacaacat cgaggacggc ggcgtgcagc tcgccgacca ctaccagcag
     4261 aacaccccca tcggcgacgg ccccgtgctg ctgcccgaca accactacct gagcacccag
     4321 tccaagctga gcaaagaccc caacgagaag cgcgatcaca tggtcctgct ggagttcgtg
     4381 accgccgccg ggatcactct cggcatggac gagctgtaca agggatccat gagagaagtt
     4441 attagtatta atggtatgtt cgatttgccc gtccaggcta gatctttttt ttgttagttc
     4501 attttggcgt ttcatctttc attactaact tcaacgcaaa attttttttt ttttgatttc
     4561 tctttacagt cggtcaagct ggttgtcaga ttggtaatgc ctgttgggaa ttatattccc
     4621 ttgagcacgg tattaagccg gatggacatc tagaagatgg cctttcaaag ccgaagggag
     4681 gagaagaggg tttctccacg tttttccatg aaaccggcta cggtaagttc gttccaaggg
     4741 ctatttacgt ggatttagag cccaacgtta ttgacgaagt ccgtaacggt ccttacaagg
     4801 acttgttcca tccagaacag ttgatcagtg gtaaggagga cgcggctaat aattatgcaa
     4861 gaggccatta caccgttggt agagaaattt tgggcgatgt tctggatagg attagaaaac
     4921 tggcagacca atgtgatggg ttacaagggt tcttgtttac ccattctctt ggtggtggta
     4981 ctggttccgg tctagggtcc ttactgttgg aagaactatc cgctgaatac ggtaagaaat
     5041 ccaagctgga atttgccgta taccctgctc cacaagtgtc tacttctgtg gttgagcctt
     5101 acaacacagt tttaactaca catactacat tggaacatgc agattgtact ttcatggtcg
     5161 ataatgaggc tatttacgac atgtgcaaaa gaaacttgga tatcccaaga ccaagctttg
     5221 caaacttaaa caacctaatt gctcaagtgg tatcatctgt tacagcatca ttgagattcg
     5281 acggttcatt aaatgtagat ttgaacgaat ttcaaaccaa tttggttcca tatccaagaa
     5341 ttcatttccc cttagtttca tattctccag tcttatccaa atcaaaggca ttccatgagt
     5401 ccaactctgt gtcagaaatt acaaacgctt gttttgaacc tggtaaccag atggtcaagt
     5461 gtgatccaag agatggtaaa tacatggcta cttgtctgtt atacaggggt gatgtggtaa
     5521 caagagatgt tcaaagagct gtcgagcagg tgaaaaacaa gaagaccgtc caattggttg
     5581 attggtgtcc aactggtttc aagatcggta tttgctacga acctccaact gccacaccaa
     5641 actcacaatt ggccactgtg gatagggccg tctgtatgtt gtcaaatacc acatccattg
     5701 ctgaggcttg gaagagaatc gatagaaaat tcgatttaat gtatgccaaa cgtgctttcg
     5761 tccactggta tgtcggtgaa ggtatggaag aaggtgaatt caccgaagct agagaagatt
     5821 tggctgcttt agaaagagat tacatcgaag tgggtgccga ctcatacgct gaggaagagg
     5881 aattttaagg ttcactctcg cccccaacct ccttatcctt tctatatttc aagtatattg
     5941 taaaaaaaaa aattccccct actgttatat ctctttggtg atatcttatc tataatctac
     6001 ttattatatt tctctaatat ctatgtacaa aaaataaaaa aaaaaaccat tctccttctc
     6061 taacctgcat ttgatgaaag cttagtaagt ctcatcgtag ttgatgggcc aaagacattt
     6121 gtacttgttt catcagattc ttacatcacc catttccatg attatttcac ggatttcatt
     6181 agtaattgca tttttgtatc cctagttcct tttctcccgc cttgccgtcg aattgaaaaa
     6241 aaaaatggaa atgaggacat cttccattga tatccaggac aaagcaagag tagaagtaac
     6301 tattagcaag gagaattcca aaaatagtga acttcaaggt aagcagatct atagtttcaa
     6361 tatctgattt tctgcttttc aaaacttaaa attcattaga aggtaaaaca agaacccgta
     6421 aaattaaagt taccgatatt atcaggtttt tcaccccatg tctactatcc catttagaaa
     6481 gaactatgtg ttcaaaaact gggccggtcg acctgcagcg tacgaagctt cagctggcgg
     6541 ccgcgttcta tagtgtcacc taaatcgtat gtgtatgata cataaggtta tgtattaatt
     6601 gtagccgcgt tctaacgaca atatgtccat atggtgcact ctcagtacaa tctgctctga
     6661 tgccgcatag ttaagccagc cccgacaccc gcc
//
