[The description below was written by a language model from this plasmid's Addgene catalogue record and the feature table of its GenBank file.]
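Description:
pHIS3p:mTurquoise2-Tub1+3'UTR::URA3 is a 6,693 bp yeast expression plasmid built on the pFA6a backbone for fluorescently labelling microtubules in Saccharomyces cerevisiae. It is propagated in E. coli through a high-copy ColE1/pUC-type origin and selected with ampicillin via the bla (AmpR) gene and its promoter. For yeast, it carries the URA3 auxotrophic marker under its own promoter, which allows selection on medium lacking uracil and counterselection with 5-fluoroorotic acid. The feature table lists no yeast replication origin or centromere (no 2μ or CEN/ARS). This suggests the plasmid is meant to be maintained by integration into the genome rather than as an episome, although the record does not state the integration strategy or target locus.

The payload is a fusion of mTurquoise2, an enhanced monomeric cyan fluorescent protein (annotated as mammalian codon-optimized), to the N terminus of the budding yeast alpha-tubulin Tub1. The fusion is driven by the S. cerevisiae HIS3 promoter, which lies immediately upstream of the fluorescent protein coding sequence. As the name indicates, the TUB1 sequence is followed by its 3' UTR. The feature table annotates mTurquoise2 but not the TUB1 coding region or UTR, which presumably occupy the unannotated stretch downstream of the fluorophore. An annotated Shine-Dalgarno match in that stretch is probably a coincidental motif hit. T7 and SP6 promoters flank the marker and expression cassette and serve mainly as sequencing primer sites. The construct belongs to a set of improved plasmids for fluorescent protein tagging of microtubules and is suited to live-cell imaging of microtubules in the cyan channel.
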