Addgene plasmid #50635: pHIS3p:mTurquoise2-Tub1+3'UTR::URA3
Depositing lab: Wei-Lih Lee. Publication: Improved Plasmids for Fluorescent Protein Tagging of Microtubules in Saccharomyces cerevisiae. Markus SM, Omer S, Baranowski K, Lee WL. Traffic. 2015 Jul;16(7):773-86. doi: 10.1111/tra.12276. Epub 2015 Apr 28. PubMed 25711127.
Backbone
  Vector backbone: pFA6a
  Vector type: Yeast Expression
  Selectable markers: URA3
Growth in bacteria
  Bacterial resistance: Ampicillin, 100 μg/mL
  Growth temperature: 37°C
  Growth strain: DH5alpha
  Copy number: High Copy
Gene/Insert
  Gene/Insert name: mTurquoise2-Tub1 (alt name: mTurquoise2-a-tubulin)
  Species: S. cerevisiae (budding yeast)
  Insert size (bp): 2183
  Promoter: HIS3p
  Tag / fusion protein: mTurquoise2 (N terminal on insert)
  Cloning method: Restriction Enzyme; 5′ cloning site XhoI (destroyed during cloning); 3′ cloning site SalI (not destroyed)
  Sequencing primers: 5′ T7; 3′ SP6
Terms and licenses: Academic/Nonprofit Terms; Industry Terms: Not Available to Industry
How to cite: pHIS3p:mTurquoise2-Tub1+3'UTR::URA3 was a gift from Wei-Lih Lee (Addgene plasmid # 50635 ; http://n2t.net/addgene:50635 ; RRID:Addgene_50635)
