>Addgene plasmid #50635 | pHIS3p:mTurquoise2-Tub1+3'UTR::URA3 | addgene partial sequence | sequence record 76860 | T7 5'-TAATACGACTCACTATAGGG-3'
GGCCACTAGTTAACTATGCGGCATCAGAGCAGATTGTACTGAGAGTGCACCATACCACCTTTTCAATTCA
TCATTTTTTTTTTATTCTTTTTTTTGATTTCGGTTTCCTTGAAATTTTTTTGATTCGGTAATCTCCGAAC
AGAAGGAAGAACGAAGGAAGGAGCACAGACTTAGATTGGTATATATACGCATATGTAGTGTTGAAGAAAC
ATGAAATTGCCCAGTATTCTTAACCCAACTGCACAGAACAAAAACCTGCAGGAAACGAAGATAAATCATG
TCGAAAGCTACATATAAGGAACGTGCTGCTACTCATCCTAGTCCTGTTGCTGCCAAGCTATTTAATATCA
TGCACGAAAAGCAAACAAACTTGTGTGCTTCATTGGATGTTCGTACCACCAAGGAATTACTGGAGTTAGT
TGAAGCATTAGGTCCCAAAATTTGTTTACTAAAAACACATGTGGATATCTTGACTGATTTTTCCATGGAG
GGCACAGTTAAGCCGCTAAAGGCATTATCCGCCAAGTACAATTTTTTACTCTTCGAAGACAGAAAATTTG
CTGACATTGGTAATACAGTCAAATTGCAGTACTCTGCGGGTGTATACAGAATAGCAGAATGGGCAGACAT
TACGAATGCACACGGTGTGGTGGGCCCAGGTATTGTTAGCGGTTTGAAGCAGGCGGCAGAAGAAGTAACA
AAGGAACCTAGAGGCCTTTTGATGTTAGCAGAATTGTCATGCAAGGGCTCCCTATCTACTGGAGAATATA
CTAAGGGTACTGTTGACATTGCGAAGAGCGACAAAGATTTTGTTATCGGCTTTATTGCTCAAAGAGACAT
GGGTGGAAGAGATGAAGGTTACGATTGGTTGATTATGACACCCGG
