>Addgene plasmid #50635 | pHIS3p:mTurquoise2-Tub1+3'UTR::URA3 | addgene partial sequence | sequence record 77462 | yTUB1-R 5'-TTGCGTTGAAGTTAGTAATGAAAGA-3'
AGCCTGGACGGGCAAATCGAACATACCATTAATACTAATAACTTCTCTCATGGATCCCTTGTACAGCTCG
TCCATGCCGAGAGTGATCCCGGCGGCGGTCACGAACTCCAGCAGGACCATGTGATCGCGCTTCTCGTTGG
GGTCTTTGCTCAGCTTGGACTGGGTGCTCAGGTAGTGGTTGTCGGGCAGCAGCACGGGGCCGTCGCCGAT
GGGGGTGTTCTGCTGGTAGTGGTCGGCGAGCTGCACGCCGCCGTCCTCGATGTTGTGGCGGATCTTGAAG
TTGGCCTTGATGCCGTTCTTCTGCTTGTCGGCGGTGATATAGACGTTGTCGCTAAAGTAGTTGTACTCCA
GCTTGTGCCCCAGGATGTTGCCGTCCTCCTTGAAGTCGATGCCCTTCAGCTCGATGCGGTTCACCAGGGT
GTCGCCCTCGAACTTCACCTCGGCGCGGGTCTTGTAGTTGCCGTCGTCCTTGAAGAAGATGGTGCGCTCC
TGGACGTAGCCTTCGGGCATGGCGGACTTGAAGAAGTCGTGCTGCTTCATGTGGTCGGGGTAGCGGGCGA
AGCACTGCACGCCCCAGGACAGGGTGGTCACGAGGGTGGGCCAGGGCACGGGCAGCTTGCCGGTGGTGCA
GATGAACTTCAGGGTCAGCTTGCCGTAGGTGGCATCGCCCTCGCCCTCGCCGGACACGCTGAACTTGTGG
CCGTTTACGTCGCCGTCCAGCTCGACCAGGATGGGCACCACCCCGGTGAACAGCTCCTCGCCCTTGCTCA
CCATGCTTTGCCTTCGTTTATCTTGCCTGCTCATTTTTTAGTATATTCTTCGAAGAAATCACATTACTTT
ATATAA
