>Addgene plasmid #50635 | pHIS3p:mTurquoise2-Tub1+3'UTR::URA3 | addgene partial sequence | sequence record 78076 | Sp6 5'-ATTTAGGTGACACTATAG-3'
CGCTGCAGGTCGACCGGCCCAGTTTTTGAACACATAGTTCTTTCTAAATGGGATAGTAGACATGGGGTGA
AAAACCTGATAATATCGGTAACTTTAATTTTACGGGTTCTTGTTTTACCTTCTAATGAATTTTAAGTTTT
GAAAAGCAGAAAATCAGATATTGAAACTATAGATCTGCTTACCTTGAAGTTCACTATTTTTGGAATTCTC
CTTGCTAATAGTTACTTCTACTCTTGCTTTGTCCTGGATATCAATGGAAGATGTCCTCATTTCCATTTTT
TTTTTCAATTCGACGGCAAGGCGGGAGAAAAGGAACTAGGGATACAAAAATGCAATTACTAATGAAATCC
GTGAAATAATCATGGAAATGGGTGATGTAAGAATCTGATGAAACAAGTACAAATGTCTTTGGCCCATCAA
CTACGATGAGACTTACTAAGCTTTCATCAAATGCAGGTTAGAGAAGGAGAATGGTTTTTTTTTTTATTTT
TTGTACATAGATATTAGAGAAATATAATAAGTAGATTATAGATAAGATATCACCAAAGAGATATAACAGT
AGGGGGAATTTTTTTTTTTACAATATACTTGAAATATAGAAAGGATAAGGAGGTTGGGGGCGAGAGTGAA
CCTTAAAATTCCTCTTCCTCAGCGTATGAGTCGGCACCCACTTCGATGTAATCTCTTTCTAAAGCAGCCA
AATCTTCTCTAGCTTCGGTGAATTCACCTTCTTCCATACCTTCACCGACATACCAGTGGACGAAAGCACG
TTTGGCATACATTAAATCGAATTTTCTATCGATTCTCTTCCAAGCCTCAGCAATGGATGTGGTATTTGAC
AACATACAGACGGCCCTATCCACAGTGGCCAATTGTGAGTTTGGTGTGGCAGTTGGAGGTTCGTAGCAAA
TACCGATCTTGAAACCAGTTGG
